Addgene plasmid #23769: pDONR223-CALM3
Depositing lab: William Hahn & David Root. Depositing organization: Dana-Farber Cancer Institute. Publication: COT drives resistance to RAF inhibition through MAP kinase pathway reactivation. Johannessen CM, Boehm JS, Kim SY, Thomas SR, Wardwell L, Johnson LA, Emery CM, Stransky N, Cogdill AP, Barretina J, Caponigro G, Hieronymus H, Murray RR, Salehi-Ashtiani K, Hill DE, Vidal M, Zhao JJ, Yang X, Alkan O, Kim S, Harris JL, Wilson CJ, Myer VE, Finan PM, Root DE, Roberts TM, Golub T, Flaherty KT, Dummer R, Weber BL, Sellers WR, Schlegel R, Wargo JA, Hahn WC, Garraway LA. Nature. 2010 Dec 16;468(7326):968-72. doi: 10.1038/nature09627 PubMed 21107320.
Backbone
  Vector backbone: pDONR223
  Backbone manufacturer: Invitrogen
  Backbone size w/o insert (bp): 5005
  Vector type: Gateway Donor vector
Growth in bacteria
  Bacterial resistance: Spectinomycin, 50 μg/mL
  Growth temperature: 37°C
  Growth strain: DH5alpha
  Copy number: High Copy
Gene/Insert
  Gene/Insert name: CALM3 (alt name: calmodulin 3 (phosphorylase kinase, delta))
  Species: H. sapiens (human)
  Insert size (bp): 450
  Entrez Gene: CALM3 (a.k.a. CALM, CAM1, CAM2, CAMB, CPVT6, CaM, CaMIII, HEL-S-72, LQT16, PHKD, PHKD3)
  Cloning method: Gateway Cloning
  Sequencing primers: 5′ M13pUC-fwd; 3′ M13rev
Terms and licenses: Academic/Nonprofit Terms; Industry Terms: Not Available to Industry
Depositor comments: The ORF has no Stop codon. This design enables easy recombination into a destination vector to add an epitope tag of choice and Stop codon to the ORF. Do NOT use this plasmid directly for transfections. A set of 4 custom lentiviral vectors is available ( pLX301 (http://www.addgene.org/25895/) , pLX302 (http://www.addgene.org/25896/) , pLX303 (http://www.addgene.org/25897/) , pLX304 (http://www.addgene.org/25890/) ) to be used to express these ORFs in mammalian cells. These plasmids are not included in the kit and must be ordered separately.
How to cite: pDONR223-CALM3 was a gift from William Hahn & David Root (Addgene plasmid # 23769 ; http://n2t.net/addgene:23769 ; RRID:Addgene_23769)
