[The description below was written by a language model from this plasmid's Addgene catalogue record.]
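Description:
pDONR223-CALM3 is a Gateway entry-type clone built in the pDONR223 donor vector backbone (about 5 kb without insert), carrying the open reading frame of human CALM3, which encodes calmodulin 3, also annotated as the delta subunit of phosphorylase kinase. The insert is about 450 bp and was introduced by Gateway recombination cloning. The plasmid is maintained in E. coli as a high-copy plasmid under spectinomycin selection. No feature table is supplied with the record, so the origin of replication and the exact recombination sites flanking the ORF are not itemised. By the usual logic of Gateway donor vectors, an ORF recombined into such a backbone ends up flanked by attL sites that allow transfer into attR-containing destination vectors. M13 forward and reverse priming sites on either side of the insert are used for sequence verification.

The ORF is deliberately cloned without a stop codon. This "open" configuration lets it be recombined in frame into a destination vector that supplies a C-terminal epitope tag and the terminating codon. The donor backbone is a shuttle and storage vector, and the record names no eukaryotic promoter. The depositors state that it should not be transfected directly. They point instead to a companion set of four lentiviral destination vectors (pLX301 to pLX304) for expressing the ORF in mammalian cells. The clone belongs to a larger collection of ORF entry clones distributed as a kit. The associated publication concerns resistance to RAF inhibition through reactivation of the MAP kinase pathway, which suggests use in gain-of-function expression screening.
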