>Addgene plasmid #23769 | pDONR223-CALM3 | depositor partial sequence | sequence record 10879 | Author sequence
[447 nt withheld, positions 1-447]
TGA
