>Addgene plasmid #23769 | pDONR223-CALM3 | addgene partial sequence | sequence record 29592 | 23769 with M13pUc-fwd
GGGCCCAAATAATGATTTTATTTTGACTGATAGTGACCTGTTCGTTGCAACAAATTGATGAGCAATGCTT
TTTTATAATGCCAACTTTGTACAAAAAAGTTGGC
[447 nt withheld, positions 105-551]
TGCCCAACTTTCTTGTACAAAGTTGGCATTATAAGAAAGCATTGCTTATCAATTTGTTGCAACGAACAGG
TCACTATCAGTCAAAATAAAATCATTATTTGCCATCCAGCTGATATCCCCTATAGTGAGTCGTATTACAT
GGTCATAGCTGTTTCCTGGCAGCTCTGGCCCGTGTCTCAAAATCTCTGATGTTACATTGCACAAGATAAA
A
